Addgene plasmid #67154: pEGFP C1 SADBs
Purpose: pEGFP containing N-terminally EGFP Tagged mouse SADBs
Depositing lab: Maria Alvarado-Kristensson & Ana Carrera. Depositing organization: Centro Nacional de Biotecnologia (CNB). Publication: SADB phosphorylation of gamma-tubulin regulates centrosome duplication. Alvarado-Kristensson M, Rodriguez MJ, Silio V, Valpuesta JM, Carrera AC. Nat Cell Biol. 2009 Sep;11(9):1081-92. doi: 10.1038/ncb1921. Epub 2009 Aug 2. PubMed 19648910.
Backbone
  Vector backbone: pEGFP-C1
  Backbone manufacturer: Clonetech
  Backbone size w/o insert (bp): 4200
  Total vector size (bp): 5425
  Vector type: Mammalian Expression
  Selectable markers: Neomycin (select with G418)
Growth in bacteria
  Bacterial resistance: Kanamycin, 50 μg/mL
  Growth temperature: 37°C
  Growth strain: DH5alpha
  Copy number: High Copy
Gene/Insert
  Gene/Insert name: Brsk1 (alt name: SadB)
  Species: M. musculus (mouse)
  Insert size (bp): 1032
  Entrez Gene: Brsk1 (a.k.a. Gm1100, SAD-B, SADB)
  Promoter: CMV
  Tag / fusion protein: EGFP (N terminal on backbone)
  Cloning method: Restriction Enzyme; 5′ cloning site EcoRI (not destroyed); 3′ cloning site BamH1 (not destroyed)
  Sequencing primers: 5′ EGFP-C; 3′ SV40pA-R
Terms and licenses: Academic/Nonprofit Terms; Industry Terms: Not Available to Industry
How to cite: pEGFP C1 SADBs was a gift from Maria Alvarado-Kristensson & Ana Carrera (Addgene plasmid # 67154 ; http://n2t.net/addgene:67154 ; RRID:Addgene_67154)
