[The description below was written by a language model from this plasmid's Addgene catalogue record.]
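Description:
pEGFP C1 SADBs is a mammalian expression plasmid built on the pEGFP-C1 backbone, carrying the mouse Brsk1 gene (also known as SAD-B or SADB) fused in frame downstream of EGFP. The "SADBs" name and the insert size of about 1 kb suggest a short form of the kinase, although the record does not define which isoform or region this corresponds to. The insert was placed between the EcoRI and BamHI sites of the multiple cloning site, both of which remain intact, so the coding fragment can be excised or transferred. Expression is driven by the CMV promoter, giving strong constitutive transcription in most mammalian cell lines, and the resulting protein carries EGFP at its N terminus. The recorded total size is roughly 5.4 kb, with about 4.2 kb listed for the backbone.

In bacteria the plasmid is maintained at high copy and selected with kanamycin. In mammalian cells the neomycin resistance marker permits G418 selection of stable transfectants. No feature table is supplied, so other backbone elements, such as the origin of replication and polyadenylation signals, are not itemised, though a listed sequencing primer implies an SV40 polyadenylation signal downstream of the insert.

The EGFP tag allows direct fluorescence visualisation of the fusion protein's subcellular distribution in live or fixed cells, as well as detection or pull-down using GFP-directed reagents. The associated study concerns SADB phosphorylation of gamma-tubulin and its role in regulating centrosome duplication, so the construct is suited to overexpression and localisation experiments on this kinase in centrosome biology.
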