>Addgene plasmid #67154 | pEGFP C1 SADBs | addgene partial sequence | sequence record 117967 | EGFP-C 5'-CATGGTCCTGCTGGAGTTCGTG-3'
ACGAGCTGTCAGTCCGGACTCAGATCTCGAGCTCAAGCTTCGAATTCGGACCAGGGCACCATGTCGTCCG
GGTCCAAGGAAGGTGGCGGGGGCTCCCCCGCCTACCACCTCCCACGCCCACACCCACACCCACCCCAGCA
CGCCCAATATGTGGGCCCCTATCGCCTGGAGAAGACGCTGGGCAAAGGACAGACAGGTCTAGTTAAACTT
GGAGTCCACTGCATCACGGGTCAGAAGGTCGCTGTCAAGATCGTGAACAGGGAGAAGCTGTCGGAATCGG
TGCTGATGAAGGTGGAGAGGGAAATCGCCATCCTGAAGCTCATTGAACACCCGCACGTGCTCAAGCTCCA
CGACGTCTACGAGAACAAGAAATATTTATACTTGGTTCTTGAGCACGTTTCTGGTGGTGAGCTGTTCGAC
TACCTGGTAAAAAAAGGGAGACTGACACCCAAGGAGGCCCGGAAGTTCTTCCGCCAGATCGTGTCAGCAC
TGGACTTCTGCCATAGCTACTCCATCTGTCACAGAGACTTGAAGCCAGAGAACCTGCTGTTGGATGAGAA
AAACAACATCCGCATCGCAGACTTTGGTATGGCGTCCCTGCAAGTGGGGGACAGCCTCCTGGAGACCAGC
TGCGGGTCCCCCCATTACGCATGTCCAGAGGTGATCAAGGGGGAAAAGTATGATGGCCGCCGGGCAGACA
TGTGGAGCTGTGGAGTCATCCTATTTGCCCTGCTTGTGGGGGCACTGCCCTTCGATGACGACAACCTGCG
CCAGCTACTGGAGAAGGTGAAACGTGGGGTCTTCCACATGCCTCACTTCATCCCTCCAGACTGCCAGAGC
CTCCTGAGAGGGATGATTGAAGTGGAGCCCGAGAAAAGGCTCAGTCTGGAGCAAATTCAGAAACATCCTT
GGTATCTGGGCGGGAAACACGAACCAGACCCTTGCCTGGAGCCAGCCCCAGGCCGCAGAGTAGCCATGCG
TAGCCTGCCTTCCAATGGCGAGCTGGACCCTGAC
