>Addgene plasmid #67154 | pEGFP C1 SADBs | addgene partial sequence | sequence record 117972 | SV40pA-R 5'-GAAATTTGTGATGCTATTGC-3'
ATAACAGTTAACAACAACAATTGCATTCATTTTATGTTTCAGGTTCAGGGGGAGGTGTGGGAGGTTTTTT
AAAGCAAGTAAAACCTCTACAAATGTGGTATGGCTGATTATGATCAGTTATCTAGATCCGGTGGATCCTG
CCACAACCCATTCAATGAAGTGGGGCGCCGGTGAAAAGGATTTTGGGAGCTCTTACTCCTCGCTTCGCAG
TTCTCTGTGCAGCCGCTCGCGGTCTCTGAAGCAGCCCAGAGACGCCATGCTTTCCAGAACGTCAGGGTCC
AGCTCGCCATTGGAAGGCAGGCTACGCATGGCTACTCTGCGGCCTGGGGCTGGCTCCAGGCAAGGGTCTG
GTTCGTGTTTCCCGCCCAGATACCAAGGATGTTTCTGAATTTGCTCCAGACTGAGCCTTTTCTCGGGCTC
CACTTCAATCATCCCTCTCAGGAGGCTCTGGCAGTCTGGAGGGATGAAGTGAGGCATGTGGAAGACCCCA
CGTTTCACCTTCTCCAGTAGCTGGCGCAGGTTGTCGTCATCGAAGGGCAGTGCCCCCACAAGCAGGGCAA
ATAGGATGACTCCACAGCTCCACATGTCTGCCCGGCGGCCATCATACTTTTCCCCCTTGATCACCTCTGG
ACATGCGTAATGGGGGGACCCGCAGCTGGTCTCCAGGAGGCTGTCCCCCACTTGCAGGGACGCCATACCA
AAGTCTGCGATGCGGATGTTGTTTTTCTCATCCAACAGCAGGTTCTCTGGCTTCAAGTCTCTGTGACAGA
TGGAGTAGCTATGGCAGAAGTCCAGTGCTGACACGATCTGGCGGAAGAACTTCCGGGCCTCCTTGGGTGT
CAGTCTCCCTTTTTTTACCAGGTAGTCGAACAGCTCACCACCAGAAACGTGCTCAAGAACCAAGTATAAA
TATTTCTTGTTCTCGTAGACGTCGTGGAGCTTGAGCACGTGCGGGTGTTCAATGAGCTTCAGGATGGCGA
TTTCCCTCTCCACCTTCATCAGCACCGATTCCCAAAAGCTTTCTC
