>Addgene plasmid #67154 | pEGFP C1 SADBs | depositor partial sequence | sequence record 117989 | SADBs gene flanked with EcoRI and BamHI restriction sites
GAATTCCATGTCGTCCGGGTCCAAGGAAGGTGGCGGGGGCTCCCCCGCCTACCACCTCCCACGCCCACAC
CCACACCCACCCCAGCACGCCCAATATGTGGGCCCCTATCGCCTGGAGAAGACGCTGGGCAAAGGACAGA
CAGGTCTAGTTAAACTTGGAGTCCACTGCATCACGGGTCAGAAGGTCGCTGTCAAGATCGTGAACAGGGA
GAAGCTGTCGGAATCGGTGCTGATGAAGGTGGAGAGGGAAATCGCCATCCTGAAGCTCATTGAACACCCG
CACGTGCTCAAGCTCCACGACGTCTACGAGAACAAGAAATATTTATACTTGGTTCTTGAGCACGTTTCTG
GTGGTGAGCTGTTCGACTACCTGGTAAAAAAAGGGAGACTGACACCCAAGGAGGCCCGGAAGTTCTTCCG
CCAGATCGTGTCAGCACTGGACTTCTGCCATAGCTACTCCATCTGTCACAGAGACTTGAAGCCAGAGAAC
CTGCTGTTGGATGAGAAAAACAACATCCGCATCGCAGACTTTGGTATGGCGTCCCTGCAAGTGGGGGACA
GCCTCCTGGAGACCAGCTGCGGGTCCCCCCATTACGCATGTCCAGAGGTGATCAAGGGGGAAAAGTATGA
TGGCCGCCGGGCAGACATGTGGAGCTGTGGAGTCATCCTATTTGCCCTGCTTGTGGGGGCACTGCCCTTC
GATGACGACAACCTGCGCCAGCTACTGGAGAAGGTGAAACGTGGGGTCTTCCACATGCCTCACTTCATCC
CTCCAGACTGCCAGAGCCTCCTGAGAGGGATGATTGAAGTGGAGCCCGAGAAAAGGCTCAGTCTGGAGCA
AATTCAGAAACATCCTTGGTATCTGGGCGGGAAACACGAACCAGACCCTTGCCTGGAGCCAGCCCCAGGC
CGCAGAGTAGCCATGCGTAGCCTGCCTTCCAATGGCGAGCTGGACCCTGACGTTCTGGAAAGCATGGCGT
CTCTGGGCTGCTTCAGAGACCGCGAGCGGCTGCACAGAGAACTGCGAAGCGAGGAGTAAGAGCTCCCAAA
ATCCTTTTCACCGGCGCCCCACTTCATTGAATGGGTTGTGGCAGGATCC
